Addgene plasmid #161531: pJM597 ZF(2/6)x3 mKate2 in TUPV1
Purpose: Inducible expression of mKate2 under the ZF(2/6)x3 promoter
Depositing lab: Joshua Leonard. Depositing organization: Northwestern University. Publication: Model-guided design of mammalian genetic programs. Muldoon JJ, Kandula V, Hong M, Donahue PS, Boucher JD, Bagheri N, Leonard JN. Sci Adv. 2021 Feb 19;7(8). pii: 7/8/eabe9375. doi: 10.1126/sciadv.abe9375. Print 2021 Feb. PubMed 33608279.
Backbone
  Vector backbone: pJM561 CAG MCS (TUPV1)
  Vector type: Mammalian Expression, Synthetic Biology
Growth in bacteria
  Bacterial resistance: Ampicillin, 100 μg/mL
  Growth temperature: 37°C
  Growth strain: DH5alpha
  Copy number: High Copy
Gene/Insert
  Gene/Insert name: mKate2
  Species: Synthetic
  Promoter: ZF(2/6)x3
  Cloning method: Restriction Enzyme; 5′ cloning site BglII (not destroyed); 3′ cloning site NotI (not destroyed)
  Sequencing primers: 5′ CGACACGGAAATGTTGAATAC; 3′ CAGTGGGAGTGGCACCTTCC
Terms and licenses: Academic/Nonprofit Terms; Industry Terms: Not Available to Industry
How to cite: pJM597 ZF(2/6)x3 mKate2 in TUPV1 was a gift from Joshua Leonard (Addgene plasmid # 161531 ; http://n2t.net/addgene:161531 ; RRID:Addgene_161531)
