[The description below was written by a language model from this plasmid's Addgene catalogue record and pLannotate feature annotations shown in this document.]
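Description:
pJM597 ZF(2/6)x3 mKate2 in TUPV1 is a 5,062 nt mammalian expression plasmid for synthetic biology, built in the TUPV1 backbone (derived from pJM561 CAG MCS). It serves as an inducible reporter. It is propagated in E. coli at high copy from a ColE1/pUC-type origin and selected with ampicillin through the AmpR (β-lactamase) gene and its native promoter. An f1 bacteriophage origin is also present, together with leftover cloning-vector elements: a lac promoter/operator, a CAP binding site, a lacI fragment and a fragment of a pBluescript-type multiple cloning site.

The payload is the red fluorescent protein mKate2, cloned between BglII and NotI sites that both remain intact, and followed by a bovine growth hormone polyadenylation signal. The catalogue names the promoter as ZF(2/6)x3. In the feature table, only a fragment of a minimal TATA-box promoter with low basal activity is annotated just upstream of the coding sequence. The name suggests an array of zinc-finger binding sites placed ahead of this minimal promoter, so that mKate2 is transcribed only when a matching synthetic zinc-finger transcription factor is supplied. However, the binding sites are not annotated, and the record does not state their arrangement or the identity of the cognate factor.

An SV40 early promoter and an SV40 poly(A) signal flank only a short fragment of the ble (bleomycin-family resistance) gene. No functional mammalian selection marker is evident, which fits use by transient transfection. The plasmid is intended as a fluorescent readout for engineered transcriptional regulators in designed mammalian genetic programs.
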