Features (pLannotate 1.2.2; 16 found; start..end, strand, type, name):
     66..91      -  misc_feature   MCS (fragment): pBluescript multiple cloning site
    463..891     +  rep_origin     f1 ori (sequence partly withheld): f1 bacteriophage origin of replication; arrow indicates direction of (+) strand synthesis
    896..918     +  promoter       SV40 promoter (fragment): SV40 enhancer and early promoter
    919..1110    +  promoter       SV40 promoter: SV40 early promoter
   1137..1235    +  CDS            ble (fragment): BLE_KLEPN - Experimental evidence at protein level: Swiss-Prot protein existence level 1. Binding protein with a strong affinity to the bleomycin family of antibiotics. Binds to CL990; an antimitotic-antibiotic compound. From Klebsiella pneumoniae.
   1230..1351    +  polyA_signal   SV40 poly(A) signal: SV40 polyadenylation signal
   1424..1440    -  protein_bind   lac operator: The lac repressor binds to the lac operator to inhibit transcription in E. coli. This inhibition can be relieved by adding lactose or isopropyl-β-D-thiogalactopyranoside (IPTG). lac repressor encoded by lacI
   1448..1478    -  promoter       lac promoter: promoter for the E. coli lac operon
   1493..1514    -  protein_bind   CAP binding site: CAP binding activates transcription in the presence of cAMP. E. coli catabolite activator protein
   1527..1619    -  CDS            lacI (fragment): lac repressor; lacI; The lac repressor binds to the lac operator to inhibit transcription in E. coli. This inhibition can be relieved by adding lactose or isopropyl-β-D-thiogalactopyranoside (IPTG).
   1802..2390    -  rep_origin     ori: high-copy-number ColE1/pMB1/pBR322/pUC origin of replication
   2561..3421    -  CDS            AmpR: β-lactamase; bla; confers resistance to ampicillin, carbenicillin, and related antibiotics
   3422..3526    -  promoter       AmpR promoter: bla
   3725..3741    +  promoter       minP (fragment): minimal TATA-box promoter with low basal activity
   3783..4478    +  CDS            mKate2: mKate2 is a basic (constitutively fluorescent) red fluorescent protein published in 2009, derived from Entacmaea quadricolor. It is reported to be a rapidly-maturing monomer with moderate acid sensitivity.
   4532..4643    +  polyA_signal   bGH poly(A) signal: bovine growth hormone polyadenylation signal
>Addgene plasmid #161531 | pJM597 ZF(2/6)x3 mKate2 in TUPV1 | addgene full sequence | sequence record 317918 | Addgene NGS Result
GAAAGAGAGATTTAGAATGACAGAATCATAGAACGGCCTGCGTACGGATGGGGCTCTAGCTCTAGAGCTT
GATATCGAATTCCTGCAGCCCCGCTAGAGGGACAGCCCCCCCCCAAAGCCCCCAGGGATGTAATTACGTC
CCTCCCCCGCTAGGGGGCAGCAGCGAGCCGCCCGGGGCTCCGCTCCGGTCCGGCGCTCCCCCCGCATCCC
CGAGCCGGCAGCGTGCGGGGACAGCCCGGGCACGGGGAAGGTGGCACGGGATCGCTTTCCTCTGAACGCT
TCTCGCTGCTCTTTGAGCCTGCAGACACCTGGGGGGATACGGGGAAAAAGCTTTAGGCTGAAAGAGAGAT
TTAGAATGACAGAATCATAGAACGGCCTGGGCGCGCCTGGTGGCGAACGATCAACAGACGGGAGAGGGCA
AAAGTCTTCGCTGACAGCGACCGGACTCTAGGGGGTATCCCC
[124 nt withheld, positions 463-586]
C
[91 nt withheld, positions 588-678]
A
[49 nt withheld, positions 680-728]
CCTTTGACGTTGGAGTCCACGTTCTTT
[37 nt withheld, positions 756-792]
ACCCTATCTCGGTCTATTCTTTTGATTTATAAGGGATTTTGCCGATTTCGGCCTATTGGTTAAAAAATGA
GCTGATTTAACAAAAATTTAACGCGAATTAATTCTGTGGAATGTGTGTCAGTTAGGCTCAATTAGTCAGC
AACCATAGTCCCGCCCCTAACTCCGCCCATCCCGCCCCTAACTCCGCCCAGTTCCGCCCATTCTCCGCCC
CATGGCTGACTAATTTTTTTTATTTATGCAGAGGCCGAGGCCGCCTCTGCCTCTGAGCTATTCCAGAAGT
AGTGAGGAGGCTTTTTTGGAGGCCTAGGCTTTTGCAAAAAGCTCCCGGGAGCTTGTATATCCATTTTCGG
AGGTTGGGCTTCGGAATCGTTTTCCGGGACGCCGGCTGGATGATCCTCCAGCGCGGGGATCTCATGCTGG
AGTTCTTCGCCCACCCCAACTTGTTTATTGCAGCTTATAATGGTTACAAATAAAGCAATAGCATCACAAA
TTTCACAAATAAAGCATTTTTTTCACTGCATTCTAGTTGTGGTTTGTCCAAACTCATCAATGTATCTTAT
CATGTCTGTATACCGTCGACCTCTAGCTAGAGCTTGGCGTAATCATGGTCATAGCTGTTTCCTGTGTGAA
ATTGTTATCCGCTCACAATTCCACACAACATACGAGCCGGAAGCATAAAGTGTAAAGCCTGGGGTGCCTA
ATGAGTGAGCTAACTCACATTAATTGCGTTGCGCTCACTGCCCGCTTTCCAGTCGGGAAACCTGTCGTGC
CAGCTGCATTAATGAATCGGCCAACGCGCGGGGAGAGGCGGTTTGCGTATTGGGCGCTCTTCCGCTTCCT
CGCTCACTGACTCGCTGCGCTCGGTCGTTCGGCTGCGGCGAGCGGTATCAGCTCACTCAAAGGCGGTAAT
ACGGTTATCCACAGAATCAGGGGATAACGCAGGAAAGAACATGTGAGCAAAAGGCCAGCAAAAGGCCAGG
AACCGTAAAAAGGCCGCGTTGCTGGCGTTTTTCCATAGGCTCCGCCCCCCTGACGAGCATCACAAAAATC
GACGCTCAAGTCAGAGGTGGCGAAACCCGACAGGACTATAAAGATACCAGGCGTTTCCCCCTGGAAGCTC
CCTCGTGCGCTCTCCTGTTCCGACCCTGCCGCTTACCGGATACCTGTCCGCCTTTCTCCCTTCGGGAAGC
GTGGCGCTTTCTCATAGCTCACGCTGTAGGTATCTCAGTTCGGTGTAGGTCGTTCGCTCCAAGCTGGGCT
GTGTGCACGAACCCCCCGTTCAGCCCGACCGCTGCGCCTTATCCGGTAACTATCGTCTTGAGTCCAACCC
GGTAAGACACGACTTATCGCCACTGGCAGCAGCCACTGGTAACAGGATTAGCAGAGCGAGGTATGTAGGC
GGTGCTACAGAGTTCTTGAAGTGGTGGCCTAACTACGGCTACACTAGAAGAACAGTATTTGGTATCTGCG
CTCTGCTGAAGCCAGTTACCTTCGGAAAAAGAGTTGGTAGCTCTTGATCCGGCAAACAAACCACCGCTGG
TAGCGGTGGTTTTTTTGTTTGCAAGCAGCAGATTACGCGCAGAAAAAAAGGATCTCAAGAAGATCCTTTG
ATCTTTTCTACGGGGTCTGACGCTCAGTGGAACGAAAACTCACGTTAAGGGATTTTGGTCATGAGATTAT
CAAAAAGGATCTTCACCTAGATCCTTTTAAATTAAAAATGAAGTTTTAAATCAATCTAAAGTATATATGA
GTAAACTTGGTCTGACAGTTACCAATGCTTAATCAGTGAGGCACCTATCTCAGCGATCTGTCTATTTCGT
TCATCCATAGTTGCCTGACTCCCCGTCGTGTAGATAACTACGATACGGGAGGGCTTACCATCTGGCCCCA
GTGCTGCAATGATACCGCGAGATCCACGCTCACCGGCTCCAGATTTATCAGCAATAAACCAGCCAGCCGG
AAGGGCCGAGCGCAGAAGTGGTCCTGCAACTTTATCCGCCTCCATCCAGTCTATTAATTGTTGCCGGGAA
GCTAGAGTAAGTAGTTCGCCAGTTAATAGTTTGCGCAACGTTGTTGCCATTGCTACAGGCATCGTGGTGT
CACGCTCGTCGTTTGGTATGGCTTCATTCAGCTCCGGTTCCCAACGATCAAGGCGAGTTACATGATCCCC
CATGTTGTGCAAAAAAGCGGTTAGCTCCTTCGGTCCTCCGATCGTTGTCAGAAGTAAGTTGGCCGCAGTG
TTATCACTCATGGTTATGGCAGCACTGCATAATTCTCTTACTGTCATGCCATCCGTAAGATGCTTTTCTG
TGACTGGTGAGTACTCAACCAAGTCATTCTGAGAATAGTGTATGCGGCGACCGAGTTGCTCTTGCCCGGC
GTCAATACGGGATAATACCGCGCCACATAGCAGAACTTTAAAAGTGCTCATCATTGGAAAACGTTCTTCG
GGGCGAAAACTCTCAAGGATCTTACCGCTGTTGAGATCCAGTTCGATGTAACCCACTCGTGCACCCAACT
GATCTTCAGCATCTTTTACTTTCACCAGCGTTTCTGGGTGAGCAAAAACAGGAAGGCAAAATGCCGCAAA
AAAGGGAATAAGGGCGACACGGAAATGTTGAATACTCATACTCTTCCTTTTTCAATATTATTGAAGCATT
TATCAGGGTTATTGTCTCATGAGCGGATACATATTTGAATGTATTTAGAAAAATAAACAAATAGGGGTTC
CGCGCACATTTCCCCGAAAAGTGCCACCTGACGTCGACGGATCGGGAGATCGAAGACGGTGCCAAGGTCT
TGACAAACGAGTGCTAGTACAAGATCTGAATTACGATCTGAGGACGTGTAATTGGTGTAGGGGTGATCTG
AGGACGTGTAATTGGTGTAGGGGTGATCTGAGGACGTGTAATTGGTGTAGGGGTGATCCCTCTAGAGGGT
ATATAATGGGGGCCACTAGTCTACTACCAGAGCTCATCGCTAGCGCCACCATGGTGAGCGAGCTGATTAA
GGAGAACATGCACATGAAGCTGTATATGGAGGGCACCGTGAACAACCACCACTTCAAGTGTACCTCCGAG
GGCGAAGGCAAGCCCTACGAGGGCACCCAGACCATGAGAATCAAGGCGGTCGAGGGCGGCCCTCTCCCCT
TCGCCTTCGACATCCTGGCTACCAGCTTCATGTACGGCAGCAAAACCTTCATCAACCACACCCAGGGCAT
CCCCGACTTCTTTAAGCAGTCCTTCCCCGAGGGCTTCACATGGGAGAGAGTCACCACATACGAAGATGGG
GGCGTGCTGACCGCTACCCAGGACACCAGCCTCCAGGACGGCTGCCTCATCTACAACGTCAAGATCAGAG
GGGTGAACTTCCCATCCAACGGCCCTGTGATGCAGAAGAAAACACTCGGCTGGGAGGCCTCCACCGAAAC
CCTGTACCCCGCTGACGGCGGCCTGGAAGGCAGAGCCGACATGGCCCTGAAGCTCGTGGGCGGGGGCCAC
CTGATCTGCAACTTGAAAACCACATACAGATCCAAGAAACCCGCTAAGAACCTCAAGATGCCCGGCGTCT
ACTATGTGGACAGGAGACTGGAAAGAATCAAGGAGGCCGACAAAGAAACCTACGTCGAGCAGCACGAGGT
GGCTGTGGCCAGATACTGCGACCTCCCTAGCAAACTGGGGCACAGATGAGCGGCCGCTCGAGTCTAGAGG
GCCCGTTTAAACCCGCTGATCAGCCTCGACTGTGCCTTCTAGTTGCCAGCCATCTGTTGTTTGCCCCTCC
CCCGTGCCTTCCTTGACCCTGGAAGGTGCCACTCCCACTGTCCTTTCCTAATAAAATGAGGAAATTGCAT
CGCATTGTCTGAGTAGGTGTCATTCTATTCTGGGGGGTGGGGTGGGGCAGGACAGCAAGGGGGAGGATTG
GGAAGTCAATAGCAGGCATGCTGGGGATGCGGTGGGCTCTATGGCTTCTGAGGCAGGTCGAGGGTACATG
CGCCTTACTCCTTGTGAGCGCATCGCGATAAGCTCTAGAGGGACAGCCCCCCCCCAAAGCCCCCAGGGAT
GTAATTACGTCCCTCCCCCGCTAGGGGGCAGCAGCGAGCCGCCCGGGGCTCCGCTCCGGTCCGGCGCTCC
CCCCGCATCCCCGAGCCGGCAGCGTGCGGGGACAGCCCGGGCACGGGGAAGGTGGCACGGGATCGCTTTC
CTCTGAACGCTTCTCGCTGCTCTTTGAGCCTGCAGACACCTGGGGGGATACGGGGAAAAAGCTTTAGGCT
