>Addgene plasmid #161531 | pJM597 ZF(2/6)x3 mKate2 in TUPV1 | depositor partial sequence | sequence record 312988 | ZF(2/6)x3 promoter
AGATCTGAATTACGATCTGAGGACGTGTAATTGGTGTAGGGGTGATCTGAGGACGTGTAATTGGTGTAGG
GGTGATCTGAGGACGTGTAATTGGTGTAGGGGTGATCCCTCTAGAGGGTATATAATGGGGGCCACTAGTC
TACTACCAGAGCTCATCGCTAGC
