>Addgene plasmid #161531 | pJM597 ZF(2/6)x3 mKate2 in TUPV1 | depositor partial sequence | sequence record 312989 | mKate2 gene
ATGGTGAGCGAGCTGATTAAGGAGAACATGCACATGAAGCTGTATATGGAGGGCACCGTGAACAACCACC
ACTTCAAGTGTACCTCCGAGGGCGAAGGCAAGCCCTACGAGGGCACCCAGACCATGAGAATCAAGGCGGT
CGAGGGCGGCCCTCTCCCCTTCGCCTTCGACATCCTGGCTACCAGCTTCATGTACGGCAGCAAAACCTTC
ATCAACCACACCCAGGGCATCCCCGACTTCTTTAAGCAGTCCTTCCCCGAGGGCTTCACATGGGAGAGAG
TCACCACATACGAAGATGGGGGCGTGCTGACCGCTACCCAGGACACCAGCCTCCAGGACGGCTGCCTCAT
CTACAACGTCAAGATCAGAGGGGTGAACTTCCCATCCAACGGCCCTGTGATGCAGAAGAAAACACTCGGC
TGGGAGGCCTCCACCGAAACCCTGTACCCCGCTGACGGCGGCCTGGAAGGCAGAGCCGACATGGCCCTGA
AGCTCGTGGGCGGGGGCCACCTGATCTGCAACTTGAAAACCACATACAGATCCAAGAAACCCGCTAAGAA
CCTCAAGATGCCCGGCGTCTACTATGTGGACAGGAGACTGGAAAGAATCAAGGAGGCCGACAAAGAAACC
TACGTCGAGCAGCACGAGGTGGCTGTGGCCAGATACTGCGACCTCCCTAGCAAACTGGGGCACAGATGA
